>Addgene plasmid #12565 | PCD FL4X | depositor partial sequence | sequence record 7364 | Author sequence
GGCTACATTCTGGAGACATAGCTTACTGGGACGAAGACGAACACTTCTTCATCGTTGACCGCCTGAAGTC
TCTGATTAAGTACAAAGGCTATCAGGTGGCTCCCGCTGAATTGGAATCCATCTTGCTCCAACACCCCAAC
ATCTTCGACGCAGGTGTCGCAGGTCTTCCCGACGATGACGCCGGTGAACTTCCCGCCGCCGTTGTTGTTT
TGGAGCACGGAAAGACGATGACGGAAAAAGAGATCGTGGATTACGTCGCCAGTCAAGTAACAACCGCGAA
AAAGTTGCGCGGAGGAGTTGTGTTTGTGGACGAAGTACCGAAAGGTCTTACCGGAAAACTCGACGCAAGA
AAAATCAGAGAGATCCTCATAAAGGCCAAGAAGGGCGGAAAGATCGCCGTGTAATTCTAGACTCGAGCCG
GAAGTTTTCACAAAGCTAACACCGGAAGTTTTCACAAAGCTAACACCGGAAGTTTTCACAAAGCTAACAC
CGGAAGTTTTCACAAAGCTAACACCGGATCGCGGGCCCGTTTAAACCCGCTGATCAGCCTCGACTGTGCC
TTCTAGTTGCCAGCCATCTGTTGTTTGCCCCTCCCCCGTGCCTTCCTTGACCCTGGAAGGTGCCACTCCC
ACTGTCCTTTCCTAATAAAATGAGGAAATTGCATCGCATTGTCTGAGTAGGTGTCATTCTATTCTGGGGG
GTGGGGTGGGGCAGGACAGCAAGGGGGAGGATTGGGAAGACAATAGCANGCATGCTGGGGATGCGGTGGG
CTCTATGGCTTCTGANGCGGAAAGAACCAGCTGGGGCTCTAGGGGGTATCCCCACGCGCCCTGTAGCGGC
GCATTAAGCGCGGCGGGTGTGGTGGTTACGCGCAGCG
