>Addgene plasmid #12565 | PCD FL4X | addgene partial sequence | sequence record 18996 | 12565 WITH BGH-REV
GATCCGGTGTTAGCTTTGTGAAAACTTCCGGTGTTAGCTTTGTGAAAACTTCCGGTGTTAGCTTTGTGAA
AACTTCCGGTGTTAGCTTTGTGAAAACTTCCGGCTCGAGTCTAGAATTACACGGCGATCTTTCCGCCCTT
CTTGGCCTTTATGAGGATCTCTCTGATTTTTCTTGCGTCGAGTTTTCCGGTAAGACCTTTCGGTACTTCG
TCCACAAACACAACTCCTCCGCGCAACTTTTTCGCGGTTGTTACTTGACTGGCGACGTAATCCACGATCT
CTTTTTCCGTCATCGTCTTTCCGTGCTCCAAAACAACAACGGCGGCGGGAAGTTCACCGGCGTCATCGTC
GGGAAGACCTGCGACACCTGCGTCGAAGATGTTGGGGTGTTGGAGCAAGATGGATTCCAATTCAGCGGGA
GCCACCTGATAGCCTTTGTACTTAATCAGAGACTTCAGGCGGTCAACGATGAAGAAGTGTTCGTCTTCGT
CCCAGTAAGCTATGTCTCCAGAATGTAGCCATCCATCCTTGTCAATCAAGGCGTTGGTCGCTTCCGG
