[The description below was written by a language model from this plasmid's Addgene catalogue record.]
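Description:
PCD FL4X is a mammalian expression and luciferase reporter plasmid built on the pcDNA3.1 backbone, designed to report on translational repression directed by short RNAs. It is maintained in E. coli as a high-copy plasmid under ampicillin selection, and it carries a neomycin resistance marker that allows G418 selection in mammalian cells. The record does not list the promoter or polyadenylation signal explicitly. pcDNA3.1 vectors normally drive expression from the CMV immediate-early promoter, and the use of a BGH reverse sequencing primer is consistent with the standard bovine growth hormone terminator lying downstream of the insert.

The reporter is firefly luciferase, cloned into the HindIII/SpeI sites of the backbone. Immediately downstream, in the luciferase 3′ untranslated region, a roughly 100 bp insert placed between XbaI and ApaI (both sites retained) supplies four binding sites that are imperfectly complementary to the antisense strand of a CXCR4 siRNA. Although the catalogue lists luciferase as an N-terminal tag, the sites are a non-coding 3′UTR element, not a fused protein, and no CXCR4 protein is encoded.

Because the pairing is imperfect, the CXCR4 siRNA is expected to act on this transcript in a microRNA-like manner, reducing translation rather than directing the cleavage typical of perfectly matched targets. Luciferase output therefore serves as a readout of short-RNA-directed translational silencing when the siRNA is present, and the associated work used this type of reporter to recapitulate that silencing in vitro.
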