Addgene plasmid #12565: PCD FL4X
Depositing lab: Carl Novina. Depositing organization: Dana-Farber Cancer Institute. Publication: Recapitulation of short RNA-directed translational gene silencing in vitro. Wang B, Love TM, Call ME, Doench JG, Novina CD. Mol Cell. 2006 May 19. 22(4):553-60. 10.1016/j.molcel.2006.03.034 PubMed 16713585.
Backbone
  Vector backbone: pcDNA3.1
  Backbone manufacturer: Invitrogen
  Backbone size w/o insert (bp): 7200
  Vector type: Mammalian Expression, Luciferase ; Reporter for translation repression
  Selectable markers: Neomycin (select with G418)
Growth in bacteria
  Bacterial resistance: Ampicillin, 100 μg/mL
  Growth temperature: 37°C
  Growth strain: DH5alpha
  Copy number: High Copy
Gene/Insert
  Gene/Insert name: Four CXCR4 imperfect binding sites (alt name: CXCR4)
  Species: H. sapiens (human)
  Insert size (bp): 100
  Entrez Gene: CXCR4 (a.k.a. CD184, D2S201E, FB22, HM89, HSY3RR, LAP-3, LAP3, LCR1, LESTR, NPY3R, NPYR, NPYRL, NPYY3R, WHIM, WHIMS, WHIMS1)
  Tag / fusion protein: luciferase (N terminal on backbone)
  Cloning method: Restriction Enzyme; 5′ cloning site XbaI (not destroyed); 3′ cloning site ApaI (not destroyed)
  Sequencing primers: 5′ n/a; 3′ BGH rev primer
Terms and licenses: Academic/Nonprofit Terms; Industry Terms: Not Available to Industry
Depositor comments: Firefly luciferase was cloned into the HindIII/SpeI sites of pcDNA3.1. Four imperfect complementary binding sites to the antisense strand of CXCR4 siRNA were cloned in the XbaI/ApaI sites in the 3'UTR of luciferase. Author's sequence data was obtained by using a primer reading forward from inside the luciferase gene. Imperfect binding sequence is - 5'-AAGTTTTCACAAAGCTAACA
How to cite: PCD FL4X was a gift from Carl Novina (Addgene plasmid # 12565 ; http://n2t.net/addgene:12565 ; RRID:Addgene_12565)
